Addgene plasmid #226207: pCHC039 (∆phcA)
Purpose: Conjugation knockout plasmid (pK18msB) to delete the C. necator LysR-type transcriptional regulator PhcA.
Depositing lab: Christopher Johnson. Depositing organization: National Laboratory of the Rockies (NLR). Publication: Improving growth of Cupriavidus necator H16 on formate using adaptive laboratory evolution-informed engineering. Calvey CH, Sanchez I Nogue V, White AM, Kneucker CM, Woodworth SP, Alt HM, Eckert CA, Johnson CW. Metab Eng. 2023 Jan;75:78-90. doi: 10.1016/j.ymben.2022.10.016. Epub 2022 Nov 9. PubMed 36368470.
Backbone
  Vector backbone: pK18msB
  Backbone manufacturer: Christopher Johnson, Addgene plasmid #177839
  Vector type: Synthetic Biology
  Selectable markers: KanR, SacB
Growth in bacteria
  Bacterial resistance: Kanamycin, 50 μg/mL
  Growth temperature: 37°C
  Growth strain: DH5alpha
  Copy number: High Copy
Gene/Insert
  Gene/Insert name: Homology arms for PhcA
  Species: Cupriavidus necator H16
  Cloning method: Gibson Cloning
Terms and licenses: Academic/Nonprofit Terms; Industry Terms
How to cite: pCHC039 (∆phcA) was a gift from Christopher Johnson (Addgene plasmid # 226207 ; http://n2t.net/addgene:226207 ; RRID:Addgene_226207)
