[The description below was written by a language model from this plasmid's Addgene catalogue record and pLannotate feature annotations shown in this document.]
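Description:
pCHC039 (∆phcA) is a conjugative allelic-exchange (suicide) plasmid built on the pK18msB backbone and designed to delete phcA, which encodes a LysR-type transcriptional regulator, from the chromosome of Cupriavidus necator H16. It is maintained in E. coli as a high-copy plasmid through a ColE1/pUC-type origin and selected with kanamycin via the neo (nptII) gene. An incP origin of transfer allows the plasmid to be mobilised by conjugation from a suitable E. coli donor into C. necator. Because ColE1-type origins generally do not support replication in this kind of host, kanamycin-resistant transconjugants are expected to arise only by chromosomal integration.

The insert, assembled by Gibson cloning, consists of C. necator H16 homology arms flanking phcA. The automated annotation does not label these arms as such; they presumably occupy the largely unannotated region between the origin and a short residual lacZα fragment. The "fur (fragment)" call within that region, matched to a Pseudomonas aeruginosa protein, most likely reflects a homologous C. necator gene neighbouring phcA carried on one arm, although the record does not confirm this.

A first crossover through one arm integrates the plasmid and confers kanamycin resistance. The Bacillus subtilis sacB gene, encoding levansucrase, then makes cells sucrose-sensitive, so sucrose counter-selection enriches for a second crossover that excises the backbone. This leaves either the wild-type locus or a markerless phcA deletion. The plasmid comes from work using adaptive laboratory evolution to guide engineering of C. necator H16 for improved growth on formate.
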