Features (pLannotate 1.2.2; 6 found; start..end, strand, type, name):
      1..589     +  rep_origin     ori: high-copy-number ColE1/pMB1/pBR322/pUC origin of replication
   1520..1894    -  CDS            fur (fragment): FUR_PSEAE - Experimental evidence at protein level: Swiss-Prot protein existence level 1. Fur acts as a repressor, employing Fe(2+) as a cofactor to bind the operator of the iron transport operon. Involved in exotoxin A regulation, siderophore regulation and manganese susceptibility. From Pseudomonas aeruginosa (strain ATCC 15692 / DSM 22644 / CIP 104116 / JCM 14847 / LMG 12228 / 1C / PRS 101 / PAO1).
   2140..2168    +  CDS            lacZα (fragment): LacZα fragment of β-galactosidase; lacZ fragment
   2239..3030    +  CDS            neo: KKA2_KLEPN - Also known as kan, nptII. Experimental evidence at protein level: Swiss-Prot protein existence level 1. Resistance to kanamycin, neomycin, paromomycin, ribostamycin, butirosin and gentamicin B. From Klebsiella pneumoniae.
   3040..4461    +  CDS            SacB: secreted levansucrase that renders bacterial growth sensitive to sucrose; Bacillus subtilis sacB; negative selection marker
   4478..4586    -  oriT           oriT: incP origin of transfer
>Addgene plasmid #226207 | pCHC039 (∆phcA) | addgene full sequence | sequence record 453512 | Addgene NGS Result
TTGAGATCCTTTTTTTCTGCGCGTAATCTGCTGCTTGCAAACAAAAAAACCACCGCTACCAGCGGTGGTT
TGTTTGCCGGATCAAGAGCTACCAACTCTTTTTCCGAAGGTAACTGGCTTCAGCAGAGCGCAGATACCAA
ATACTGTTCTTCTAGTGTAGCCGTAGTTAGGCCACCACTTCAAGAACTCTGTAGCACCGCCTACATACCT
CGCTCTGCTAATCCTGTTACCAGTGGCTGCTGCCAGTGGCGATAAGTCGTGTCTTACCGGGTTGGACTCA
AGACGATAGTTACCGGATAAGGCGCAGCGGTCGGGCTGAACGGGGGGTTCGTGCACACAGCCCAGCTTGG
AGCGAACGACCTACACCGAACTGAGATACCTACAGCGTGAGCTATGAGAAAGCGCCACGCTTCCCGAAGG
GAGAAAGGCGGACAGGTATCCGGTAAGCGGCAGGGTCGGAACAGGAGAGCGCACGAGGGAGCTTCCAGGG
GGAAACGCCTGGTATCTTTATAGTCCTGTCGGGTTTCGCCACCTCTGACTTGAGCGTCGATTTTTGTGAT
GCTCGTCAGGGGGGCGGAGCCTATGGAAAAACGCCTCACACAGGAAACAGCTATGACATGATTACGAATT
CACGACTTCGCCAAGGAACAGGTCGTAGGTCTGCTGCGTGGCCGGCTCCGGCAGCAGCCGGCATTCCAGC
CAGGCCGCGCAGCCCTCCAGCAGCGGCGCGCCCACCGCCGTGCCGGCAAAGGTGCCAAGGCCGTAGGCGT
CGAACTTGTCGGTGCCTTCCTGCTCCATCAGCGCCAGGCCCGAGCTGGAGCCCAGTGCCTCGGTCAGGTC
GACCTGGCTGACGGTGGGGACCTGCAACACGAACTCGCCGCTGTCTTCCAGCAGGTGCCGGGTCCAGGTG
CTCTTGTCCAGCACCACTGCCACCTTGGGCGGGGCGAAGTCGAGCGGCATGGCCCAGGCGGCGGCCATGA
TATTGCGCTTGCCGCCGGCGGCGGCGCTGACCAGCACAGTGGGGCCGTGGTTCAGCAAGCGGTAGGCTTT
CGGGAGTGATACGGGCAGGCGGAAATGTTCAGGCATGATGGCCGGGATGAGCCGTCAGAAAAGAATGATA
AAAATGGGAACGGCGGACCCACTATACCCGGATGTACGAGTGCATGTTGCGGCGCGGGAAATGTTCACAT
ATGCGGTCAATTGTGGAAAAAGAGCGCAATTTTTCAGAAATATGGCGTAGACGGCCATTTCAGAAATGCC
GAATTTGCTTTCCGAGCTTGTTTTTTCCTCTTACACTATTAAGACGCCGTTGAAATCTGATGTGCAGCCA
GTGCAAGTGGTGGGGCCATCTAGCTAAGAATAATCTGACCGAGGCCTGATCGCAGCATCCTGCGGCGAGC
AGCCCAAACAAAAAACCGGCGCCTGGCGCCGGTTTTTTGTTGCCCGTCTGCGCTCCGCGGTGGAGCGTGC
AGGCTTATCGTTTGGGTCTGTGGGGACAGTCTGTTTTGGTGCAATTGCCGTACAGCGACAGTGCATGTTC
CTGCAGCGTAAAGCCGCGCTCGCGCGCGATGCTTTGCTGGCGGTGCTCGATTTCAGAGTCGAAGAACTCC
TCGACGCGGCCGCAGTCGAGGCACACCAGGTGGTCATGGTGCTTGCCTTCGTTGAGTTCGAAAATCGCCT
TGCCGGATTCAAAGTTGTTGCGCGAGAGCAGGCCCGCCTGCTCGAACTGGGTCAGCACGCGGTAGACGGT
GGCCAGGCCGATGTCCATATGCTCGTTCAGCAGGATACGGTAGACGTCTTCCGCGCTCAGGTGCCGCTGC
TCACTGGTCTGAAAAATTTCAAGAATCTTCAGCCTGGGCACGGTCGCCTTCAGGCCGATGTTCTTGAGGT
CCGCCGGACTCGGCATGTGGGTGACTCCCTAGAGTACAATGACTGGATAGTTGAATCATAAGGGTTTTGG
CAGCAAAAGTCGCTCGCGGTAGTGATGTCCCAGGTCGACGTCACGCGCCCGGCACGGTTGCCGTCCCATG
TGGTTGTCGCGGCAGGCGCAACAAGGCGTGTGTGGTGCAATCGGCGCATATTGCGCCGTTTTTGTGCCCG
CTTTGCGGTACCGTGCCGCGGTACTTTTCTTAAGCTTGGCACTGGCCGTCGTTTTACAACGTCGTGACCG
GAATTGCCAGCTGGGGCGCCCTCTGGTAAGGTTGGGAAGCCCTGCAAACAGGATGAGGATCGTTTCGCAT
GATTGAACAAGATGGATTGCACGCAGGTTCTCCGGCCGCTTGGGTGGAGAGGCTATTCGGCTATGACTGG
GCACAACAGACAATCGGCTGCTCTGATGCCGCCGTGTTCCGGCTGTCAGCGCAGGGGCGCCCGGTTCTTT
TTGTCAAGACCGACCTGTCCGGTGCCCTGAATGAACTCCAAGACGAGGCAGCGCGGCTATCGTGGCTGGC
CACGACGGGCGTTCCTTGCGCAGCTGTGCTCGACGTTGTCACTGAAGCGGGAAGGGACTGGCTGCTATTG
GGCGAAGTGCCGGGGCAGGATCTCCTGTCATCTCACCTTGCTCCTGCCGAGAAAGTATCCATCATGGCTG
ATGCAATGCGGCGGCTGCATACGCTTGATCCGGCTACCTGCCCATTCGACCACCAAGCGAAACATCGCAT
CGAGCGAGCACGTACTCGGATGGAAGCCGGTCTTGTCGATCAGGATGATCTGGACGAAGAGCATCAGGGG
CTCGCGCCAGCCGAACTGTTCGCCAGGCTCAAGGCGCGGATGCCCGACGGCGAGGATCTCGTCGTGACCC
ATGGCGATGCCTGCTTGCCGAATATCATGGTGGAAAATGGCCGCTTTTCTGGATTCATCGACTGTGGCCG
GCTGGGTGTGGCGGACCGCTATCAGGACATAGCGTTGGCTACCCGTGATATTGCTGAAGAGCTTGGCGGC
GAATGGGCTGACCGCTTCCTCGTGCTTTACGGTATCGCCGCTCCCGATTCGCAGCGCATCGCCTTCTATC
GCCTTCTTGACGAGTTCTTCTGAGCGACGATGAACATCAAAAAGTTTGCAAAACAAGCAACAGTATTAAC
CTTTACTACCGCACTGCTGGCAGGAGGCGCAACTCAAGCGTTTGCGAAAGAAACGAACCAAAAGCCATAT
AAGGAAACATACGGCATTTCCCATATTACACGCCATGATATGCTGCAAATCCCTGAACAGCAAAAAAATG
AAAAATATCAAGTTTCTGAATTTGATTCGTCCACAATTAAAAATATCTCTTCTGCAAAAGGCCTGGACGT
TTGGGACAGCTGGCCATTACAAAACGCTGACGGCACTGTCGCAAACTATCACGGCTACCACATCGTCTTT
GCATTAGCCGGAGATCCTAAAAATGCGGATGACACATCGATTTACATGTTCTATCAAAAAGTCGGCGAAA
CTTCTATTGACAGCTGGAAAAACGCTGGCCGCGTCTTTAAAGACAGCGACAAATTCGATGCAAATGATTC
TATCCTAAAAGACCAAACACAAGAATGGTCAGGTTCAGCCACATTTACATCTGACGGAAAAATCCGTTTA
TTCTACACTGATTTCTCCGGTAAACATTACGGCAAACAAACACTGACAACTGCACAAGTTAACGTATCAG
CATCAGACAGCTCTTTGAACATCAACGGTGTAGAGGATTATAAATCAATCTTTGACGGTGACGGAAAAAC
GTATCAAAATGTACAGCAGTTCATCGATGAAGGCAACTACAGCTCAGGCGACAACCATACGCTGAGAGAT
CCTCACTACGTAGAAGATAAAGGCCACAAATACTTAGTATTTGAAGCAAACACTGGAACTGAAGATGGCT
ACCAAGGCGAAGAATCTTTATTTAACAAAGCATACTATGGCAAAAGCACATCATTCTTCCGTCAAGAAAG
TCAAAAACTTCTGCAAAGCGATAAAAAACGCACGGCTGAGTTAGCAAACGGCGCTCTCGGTATGATTGAG
CTAAACGATGATTACACACTGAAAAAAGTGATGAAACCGCTGATTGCATCTAACACAGTAACAGATGAAA
TTGAACGCGCGAACGTCTTTAAAATGAACGGCAAATGGTACCTGTTCACTGACTCCCGCGGATCAAAAAT
GACGATTGACGGCATTACGTCTAACGATATTTACATGCTTGGTTATGTTTCTAATTCTTTAACTGGCCCA
TACAAGCCGCTGAACAAAACTGGCCTTGTGTTAAAAATGGATCTTGATCCTAACGATGTAACCTTTACTT
ACTCACACTTCGCTGTACCTCAAGCGAAAGGAAACAATGTCGTGATTACAAGCTATATGACAAACAGAGG
ATTCTACGCAGACAAACAATCAACGTTTGCGCCGAGCTTCCTGCTGAACATCAAAGGCAAGAAAACATCT
GTTGTCAAAGACAGCATCCTTGAACAAGGACAATTAACAGTTAACAAATAATCAGACCCCGTAGAAACGG
CCAGCCTCGCAGAGCAGGATTCCCGTTGAGCACCGCCAGGTGCGAATAAGGGACAGTGAAGAAGGAACAC
CCGCTCGCGGGTGGGCCTACTTCACCTATCCTGCCCGGCTGACGCCGTTGGATACACCAAGGAAAGTCTA
CACGAACCCTTTGGCAAAATCCTGTATATCGTGCGAAAAAGGATGGATATACCGAAAAAATCGCTATAAT
GACCCCGAAGCAGGGTTATGCAGCGGAAAAGAGATCAAAGGATCTTC
